>Addgene plasmid #236275 | p3HAT1Luc1 | addgene full sequence | sequence record 471661 | Addgene NGS Result
GACGGATCGGGAGATCTCCCGATCCCCTATGGTGCACTCTCAGTACAATCTGCTCTGATGCCGCATAGTT
AAGCCAGTATCTGCTCCCTGCTTGTGTGTTGGAGGTCGCTGAGTAGTGCGCGAGCAAAATTTAAGCTACA
ACAAGGCAAGGCTTGACCGACAATTGCATGAAGAATCTGCTTAGGGTTAGGCGTTTTGCGCTGCTTCGCG
ATGTACGGGCCAGATATACGCGTTGACATTGATTATTGACTAGTTATTAATAGTAATCAATTACGGGGTC
ATTAGTTCATAGCCCATATATGGAGTTCCGCGTTACATAACTTACGGTAAATGGCCCGCCTGGCTGACCG
CCCAACGACCCCCGCCCATTGACGTCAATAATGACGTATGTTCCCATAGTAACGCCAATAGGGACTTTCC
ATTGACGTCAATGGGTGGAGTATTTACGGTAAACTGCCCACTTGGCAGTACATCAAGTGTATCATATGCC
AAGTACGCCCCCTATTGACGTCAATGACGGTAAATGGCCCGCCTGGCATTATGCCCAGTACATGACCTTA
TGGGACTTTCCTACTTGGCAGTACATCTACGTATTAGTCATCGCTATTACCATGGTGATGCGGTTTTGGC
AGTACATCAATGGGCGTGGATAGCGGTTTGACTCACGGGGATTTCCAAGTCTCCACCCCATTGACGTCAA
TGGGAGTTTGTTTTGGCACCAAAATCAACGGGACTTTCCAAAATGTCGTAACAACTCCGCCCCATTGACG
CAAATGGGCGGTAGGCGTGTACGGTGGGAGGTCTATATAAGCAGAGCTCTCTGGCTAACTAGAGAACCCA
CTGCTTACTGGCTTATCGAAATTAATACGACTCACTATAGGGAGACCCAAGCTGGAATTCTGCGATCGCA
CCACCATGGCGTACCCATACGATGTTCCAGATTACGCTTACCCATACGATGTTCCAGATTACGCTTACCC
ATACGATGTTCCAGATTACGCTGATATTCTCAACTCTTCTACTGAAGATGGTATTAAAAGAATCCAAGAT
GATTGTCCCAAAGCTGGAAGGCATAATTACATATTTGTCATGATTCCTACTTTATACAGTATCATCTTTG
TGGTGGGAATATTTGGAAACAGCTTGGTGGTGATAGTCATTTACTTTTATATGAAGCTGAAGACTGTGGC
CAGTGTTTTTCTTTTGAATTTAGCACTGGCTGACTTATGCTTTTTACTGACTTTGCCACTATGGGCTGTC
TACACAGCTATGGAATACCGCTGGCCCTTTGGCAATTACCTATGTAAGATTGCTTCAGCCAGCGTCAGTT
TCAACCTGTACGCTAGTGTGTTTCTACTCACGTGTCTCAGCATTGATCGATACCTGGCTATTGTTCACCC
AATGAAGTCCCGCCTTCGACGCACAATGCTTGTAGCCAAAGTCACCTGCATCATCATTTGGCTGCTGGCA
GGCTTGGCCAGTTTGCCAGCTATAATCCATCGAAATGTATTTTTCATTGAGAACACCAATATTACAGTTT
GTGCTTTCCATTATGAGTCCCAAAATTCAACCCTTCCGATAGGGCTGGGCCTGACCAAAAATATACTGGG
TTTCCTGTTTCCTTTTCTGATCATTCTTACAAGTTATACTCTTATTTGGAAGGCCCTAAAGAAGGCTTAT
GAAATTCAGAAGAACAAACCAAGAAATGATGATATTTTTAAGATAATTATGGCAATTGTGCTTTTCTTTT
TCTTTTCCTGGATTCCCCACCAAATATTCACTTTTCTGGATGTATTGATTCAACTAGGCATCATACGTGA
CTGTAGAATTGCAGATATTGTGGACACGGCCATGCCTATCACCATTTGTATAGCTTATTTTAACAATTGC
CTGAATCCTCTTTTTTATGGCTTTCTGGGGAAAAAATTTAAAAGATATTTTCTCCAGCTTCTAAAATATA
TTCCCCCAAAAGCCAAATCCCACTCAAACCTTTCAACAAAAATGAGCACGCTTTCCTACCGCCCCTCAGA
TAATGTAAGCTCATCCACCAAGAAGCCTGCACCATGTTTTGAGGTTGAGGCACCTGCAGGCATGGCTTCC
AAGGTGTACGACCCCGAGCAACGCAAACGCATGATCACTGGGCCTCAGTGGTGGGCTCGCTGCAAGCAAA
TGAACGTGCTGGACTCCTTCATCAACTACTATGATTCCGAGAAGCACGCCGAGAACGCCGTGATTTTTCT
GCATGGTAACGCTACCTCCAGCTACCTGTGGAGGCACGTCGTGCCTCACATCGAGCCCGTGGCTAGATGC
ATCATCCCTGATCTGATCGGAATGGGTAAGTCCGGCAAGAGCGGGAATGGCTCATATCGCCTCCTGGATC
ACTACAAGTACCTCACCGCTTGGTTCGAGCTGCTGAACCTTCCAAAGAAAATCATCTTTGTGGGCCACGA
CTGGGGGGCTGCTCTGGCCTTTCACTACGCCTACGAGCACCAAGACAGGATCAAGGCCATCGTCCATATG
GAGAGTGTCGTGGACGTGATCGAGTCCTGGGACGAGTGGCCTGACATCGAGGAGGATATCGCCCTGATCA
AGAGCGAAGAGGGCGAGAAAATGGTGCTTGAGAATAACTTCTTCGTCGAGACCGTGCTCCCAAGCAAGAT
CATGCGGAAACTGGAGCCTGAGGAGTTCGCTGCCTACCTGGAGCCATTCAAGGAGAAGGGCGAGGTTAGA
CGGCCTACCCTCTCCTGGCCTCGCGAGATCCCTCTCGTTAAGGGAGGCAAGCCCGACGTCGTCCAGATTG
TCCGCAACTACAACGCCTACCTTCGGGCCAGCGACGATCTGCCTAAGCTGTTCATCGAGTCCGACCCTGG
GTTCTTTTCCAACGCTATTGTCGAGGGAGCTAAGAAGTTCCCTAACACCGAGTTCGTGAAGGTGAAGGGC
CTCCACTTCCTCCAGGAGGACGCTCCAGATGAAATGGGTAAGTACATCAAGAGCTTCGTGGAGCGCGTGC
TGAAGAACGAGCAGTAATCGGCGCGCCTCTAGATTAATTAAAAGCTTGGCCCTATTCTATAGTGTCACCT
AAATGCTAGAGCTCGCTGATCAGCCTCGACTGTGCCTTCTAGTTGCCAGCCATCTGTTGTTTGCCCCTCC
CCCGTGCCTTCCTTGACCCTGGAAGGTGCCACTCCCACTGTCCTTTCCTAATAAAATGAGGAAATTGCAT
CGCATTGTCTGAGTAGGTGTCATTCTATTCTGGGGGGTGGGGTGGGGCAGGACAGCAAGGGGGAGGATTG
GGAAGACAATAGCAGGCATGCTGGGGATGCGGTGGGCTCTATGGCTTCTGAGGCGGAAAGAACCAGCTGG
GGCTCTAGGGGGTATCCCC
[124 nt withheld, positions 3380-3503]
C
[91 nt withheld, positions 3505-3595]
A
[49 nt withheld, positions 3597-3645]
CCTTTGACGTTGGAGTCCACGTTCTTT
[37 nt withheld, positions 3673-3709]
ACCCTATCTCGGTCTATTCTTTTGATTTATAAGGGATTTTGCCGATTTCGGCCTATTGGTTAAAAAATGA
GCTGATTTAACAAAAATTTAACGCGAATTAATTCTGTGGAATGTGTGTCAGTTAGGGTGTGGAAAGTCCC
CAGGCTCCCCAGCAGGCAGAAGTATGCAAAGCATGCATCTCAATTAGTCAGCAACCAGGTGTGGAAAGTC
CCCAGGCTCCCCAGCAGGCAGAAGTATGCAAAGCATGCATCTCAATTAGTCAGCAACCATAGTCCCGCCC
CTAACTCCGCCCATCCCGCCCCTAACTCCGCCCAGTTCCGCCCATTCTCCGCCCCATGGCTGACTAATTT
TTTTTATTTATGCAGAGGCCGAGGCCGCCTCTGCCTCTGAGCTATTCCAGAAGTAGTGAGGAGGCTTTTT
TGGAGGCCTAGGCTTTTGCAAAAAGCTCCCGGGAGCTTGTATATCCATTTTCGGATCTGATCAAGAGACA
GGATGAGGATCGTTTCGCATGATTGAACAAGATGGATTGCACGCAGGTTCTCCGGCCGCTTGGGTGGAGA
GGCTATTCGGCTATGACTGGGCACAACAGACAATCGGCTGCTCTGATGCCGCCGTGTTCCGGCTGTCAGC
GCAGGGGCGCCCGGTTCTTTTTGTCAAGACCGACCTGTCCGGTGCCCTGAATGAACTGCAGGACGAGGCA
GCGCGGCTATCGTGGCTGGCCACGACGGGCGTTCCTTGCGCAGCTGTGCTCGACGTTGTCACTGAAGCGG
GAAGGGACTGGCTGCTATTGGGCGAAGTGCCGGGGCAGGATCTCCTGTCATCTCACCTTGCTCCTGCCGA
GAAAGTATCCATCATGGCTGATGCAATGCGGCGGCTGCATACGCTTGATCCGGCTACCTGCCCATTCGAC
CACCAAGCGAAACATCGCATCGAGCGAGCACGTACTCGGATGGAAGCCGGTCTTGTCGATCAGGATGATC
TGGACGAAGAGCATCAGGGGCTCGCGCCAGCCGAACTGTTCGCCAGGCTCAAGGCGCGCATGCCCGACGG
CGAGGATCTCGTCGTGACCCATGGCGATGCCTGCTTGCCGAATATCATGGTGGAAAATGGCCGCTTTTCT
GGATTCATCGACTGTGGCCGGCTGGGTGTGGCGGACCGCTATCAGGACATAGCGTTGGCTACCCGTGATA
TTGCTGAAGAGCTTGGCGGCGAATGGGCTGACCGCTTCCTCGTGCTTTACGGTATCGCCGCTCCCGATTC
GCAGCGCATCGCCTTCTATCGCCTTCTTGACGAGTTCTTCTGAGCGGGACTCTGGGGTTCGAAATGACCG
ACCAAGCGACGCCCAACCTGCCATCACGAGATTTCGATTCCACCGCCGCCTTCTATGAAAGGTTGGGCTT
CGGAATCGTTTTCCGGGACGCCGGCTGGATGATCCTCCAGCGCGGGGATCTCATGCTGGAGTTCTTCGCC
CACCCCAACTTGTTTATTGCAGCTTATAATGGTTACAAATAAAGCAATAGCATCACAAATTTCACAAATA
AAGCATTTTTTTCACTGCATTCTAGTTGTGGTTTGTCCAAACTCATCAATGTATCTTATCATGTCTGTAT
ACCGTCGACCTCTAGCTAGAGCTTGGCGTAATCATGGTCATAGCTGTTTCCTGTGTGAAATTGTTATCCG
CTCACAATTCCACACAACATACGAGCCGGAAGCATAAAGTGTAAAGCCTGGGGTGCCTAATGAGTGAGCT
AACTCACATTAATTGCGTTGCGCTCACTGCCCGCTTTCCAGTCGGGAAACCTGTCGTGCCAGCTGCATTA
ATGAATCGGCCAACGCGCGGGGAGAGGCGGTTTGCGTATTGGGCGCTCTTCCGCTTCCTCGCTCACTGAC
TCGCTGCGCTCGGTCGTTCGGCTGCGGCGAGCGGTATCAGCTCACTCAAAGGCGGTAATACGGTTATCCA
CAGAATCAGGGGATAACGCAGGAAAGAACATGTGAGCAAAAGGCCAGCAAAAGGCCAGGAACCGTAAAAA
GGCCGCGTTGCTGGCGTTTTTCCATAGGCTCCGCCCCCCTGACGAGCATCACAAAAATCGACGCTCAAGT
CAGAGGTGGCGAAACCCGACAGGACTATAAAGATACCAGGCGTTTCCCCCTGGAAGCTCCCTCGTGCGCT
CTCCTGTTCCGACCCTGCCGCTTACCGGATACCTGTCCGCCTTTCTCCCTTCGGGAAGCGTGGCGCTTTC
TCATAGCTCACGCTGTAGGTATCTCAGTTCGGTGTAGGTCGTTCGCTCCAAGCTGGGCTGTGTGCACGAA
CCCCCCGTTCAGCCCGACCGCTGCGCCTTATCCGGTAACTATCGTCTTGAGTCCAACCCGGTAAGACACG
ACTTATCGCCACTGGCAGCAGCCACTGGTAACAGGATTAGCAGAGCGAGGTATGTAGGCGGTGCTACAGA
GTTCTTGAAGTGGTGGCCTAACTACGGCTACACTAGAAGAACAGTATTTGGTATCTGCGCTCTGCTGAAG
CCAGTTACCTTCGGAAAAAGAGTTGGTAGCTCTTGATCCGGCAAACAAACCACCGCTGGTAGCGGTGGTT
TTTTTGTTTGCAAGCAGCAGATTACGCGCAGAAAAAAAGGATCTCAAGAAGATCCTTTGATCTTTTCTAC
GGGGTCTGACGCTCAGTGGAACGAAAACTCACGTTAAGGGATTTTGGTCATGAGATTATCAAAAAGGATC
TTCACCTAGATCCTTTTAAATTAAAAATGAAGTTTTAAATCAATCTAAAGTATATATGAGTAAACTTGGT
CTGACAGTTACCAATGCTTAATCAGTGAGGCACCTATCTCAGCGATCTGTCTATTTCGTTCATCCATAGT
TGCCTGACTCCCCGTCGTGTAGATAACTACGATACGGGAGGGCTTACCATCTGGCCCCAGTGCTGCAATG
ATACCGCGAGACCCACGCTCACCGGCTCCAGATTTATCAGCAATAAACCAGCCAGCCGGAAGGGCCGAGC
GCAGAAGTGGTCCTGCAACTTTATCCGCCTCCATCCAGTCTATTAATTGTTGCCGGGAAGCTAGAGTAAG
TAGTTCGCCAGTTAATAGTTTGCGCAACGTTGTTGCCATTGCTACAGGCATCGTGGTGTCACGCTCGTCG
TTTGGTATGGCTTCATTCAGCTCCGGTTCCCAACGATCAAGGCGAGTTACATGATCCCCCATGTTGTGCA
AAAAAGCGGTTAGCTCCTTCGGTCCTCCGATCGTTGTCAGAAGTAAGTTGGCCGCAGTGTTATCACTCAT
GGTTATGGCAGCACTGCATAATTCTCTTACTGTCATGCCATCCGTAAGATGCTTTTCTGTGACTGGTGAG
TACTCAACCAAGTCATTCTGAGAATAGTGTATGCGGCGACCGAGTTGCTCTTGCCCGGCGTCAATACGGG
ATAATACCGCGCCACATAGCAGAACTTTAAAAGTGCTCATCATTGGAAAACGTTCTTCGGGGCGAAAACT
CTCAAGGATCTTACCGCTGTTGAGATCCAGTTCGATGTAACCCACTCGTGCACCCAACTGATCTTCAGCA
TCTTTTACTTTCACCAGCGTTTCTGGGTGAGCAAAAACAGGAAGGCAAAATGCCGCAAAAAAGGGAATAA
GGGCGACACGGAAATGTTGAATACTCATACTCTTCCTTTTTCAATATTATTGAAGCATTTATCAGGGTTA
TTGTCTCATGAGCGGATACATATTTGAATGTATTTAGAAAAATAAACAAATAGGGGTTCCGCGCACATTT
CCCCGAAAAGTGCCACCTGACGTC
Features (pLannotate 1.2.2; 25 found; start..end, strand, type, name):
     28..80      -  misc_feature   bom (fragment): basis of mobility region from pBR322
    235..614     +  enhancer       CMV enhancer: human cytomegalovirus immediate early enhancer
    615..818     +  promoter       CMV promoter: human cytomegalovirus (CMV) immediate early promoter
    814..847     +  LTR            5' LTR (truncated) (fragment): truncated 5' long terminal repeat (LTR) from HIV-1
    863..881     +  promoter       T7 promoter: promoter for bacteriophage T7 RNA polymerase
    922..938     +  CDS            3xHA (fragment): three tandem HA epitope tags
    949..965     +  CDS            3xHA (fragment): three tandem HA epitope tags
    976..1002    +  CDS            3xHA (fragment): three tandem HA epitope tags
   1006..2079    +  CDS            AGTR1: AGTR1_HUMAN - Also known as AGTR1A, AGTR1B, AT2R1, AT2R1B. Experimental evidence at protein level: Swiss-Prot protein existence level 1. (Microbial infection) During SARS coronavirus-2/SARS-CoV-2 infection, it is able to recognize and internalize the complex formed by secreted ACE2 and SARS-CoV-2 spike protein through DNM2/dynamin 2- dependent endocytosis. From Homo sapiens (Human).
   2092..3027    +  CDS            hRluc: Renilla luciferase human codon-optimized
   3066..3084    -  promoter       SP6 promoter: promoter for bacteriophage SP6 RNA polymerase
   3110..3334    +  polyA_signal   bGH poly(A) signal: bovine growth hormone polyadenylation signal
   3338..3359    +  promoter       SV40 promoter (fragment): SV40 enhancer and early promoter
   3380..3808    +  rep_origin     f1 ori (sequence partly withheld): f1 bacteriophage origin of replication; arrow indicates direction of (+) strand synthesis
   3822..4151    +  promoter       SV40 promoter: SV40 enhancer and early promoter
   4218..5009    +  CDS            neo: KKA2_KLEPN - Also known as kan, nptII. Experimental evidence at protein level: Swiss-Prot protein existence level 1. Resistance to kanamycin, neomycin, paromomycin, ribostamycin, butirosin and gentamicin B. From Klebsiella pneumoniae.
   5033..5191    +  CDS            ble (fragment): BLE_KLEPN - Experimental evidence at protein level: Swiss-Prot protein existence level 1. Binding protein with a strong affinity to the bleomycin family of antibiotics. Binds to CL990; an antimitotic-antibiotic compound. From Klebsiella pneumoniae.
   5186..5307    +  polyA_signal   SV40 poly(A) signal: SV40 polyadenylation signal
   5380..5396    -  protein_bind   lac operator: The lac repressor binds to the lac operator to inhibit transcription in E. coli. This inhibition can be relieved by adding lactose or isopropyl-β-D-thiogalactopyranoside (IPTG). lac repressor encoded by lacI
   5404..5434    -  promoter       lac promoter: promoter for the E. coli lac operon
   5449..5470    -  protein_bind   CAP binding site: CAP binding activates transcription in the presence of cAMP. E. coli catabolite activator protein
   5483..5575    -  CDS            lacI (fragment): lac repressor; lacI; The lac repressor binds to the lac operator to inhibit transcription in E. coli. This inhibition can be relieved by adding lactose or isopropyl-β-D-thiogalactopyranoside (IPTG).
   5758..6346    -  rep_origin     ori: high-copy-number ColE1/pMB1/pBR322/pUC origin of replication
   6517..7377    -  CDS            AmpR: β-lactamase; bla; confers resistance to ampicillin, carbenicillin, and related antibiotics
   7378..7482    -  promoter       AmpR promoter: bla
