[The description below was written by a language model from this plasmid's Addgene catalogue record and pLannotate feature annotations shown in this document.]
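Description:
p3HAT1Luc1 is a mammalian expression plasmid built on a pcDNA3 backbone with a modified multiple cloning site. It encodes the human angiotensin II type 1 receptor (AGTR1) as a doubly tagged fusion protein. It is maintained in E. coli through a high-copy ColE1/pUC-type origin and an ampicillin resistance gene (β-lactamase under its own promoter), and it also carries an f1 phage origin. For selection in mammalian cells, the backbone provides a neomycin phosphotransferase cassette driven by the SV40 enhancer/early promoter and terminated by an SV40 polyadenylation signal. The sequenced record is 7,513 nt. Some small annotated fragments (a short HIV-1 LTR match, a ble fragment, lac promoter/operator remnants) appear to be backbone remnants or partial annotation matches rather than functional parts.

The expression cassette uses the CMV immediate-early enhancer and promoter, followed by a T7 promoter. The open reading frame begins with three tandem HA epitope tags, continues through the AGTR1 coding sequence, and is joined in frame to a human codon-optimised Renilla luciferase. The catalogue entry identifies this luciferase as the Rluc8 variant. The cassette ends at a bovine growth hormone polyadenylation signal, with an SP6 promoter in the reverse orientation just upstream of it. According to the depositor, rare-cutting restriction sites flank the tagged receptor and the luciferase, which makes each module exchangeable.

The N-terminal HA tag sits on the extracellular end of the receptor, where it can be used for immunodetection. The C-terminal luciferase sits on the cytoplasmic tail, where it could serve as a bioluminescence resonance energy transfer donor. The associated publication concerns the receptor specificity of non-visual arrestins, which is consistent with using the construct to monitor arrestin recruitment, although the record does not state the assay explicitly.
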