Addgene plasmid #236275: p3HAT1Luc1
Purpose: Mammalian expression of human angiotensin II type 1 receptor; N-terminal HA tag, C-terminal Rluc8
Depositing lab: Vsevolod Gurevich. Depositing organization: Vanderbilt University. Publication: Manipulation of very few receptor discriminator residues greatly enhances receptor specificity of non-visual arrestins. Gimenez LE, Vishnivetskiy SA, Baameur F, Gurevich VV. J Biol Chem. 2012 Aug 24;287(35):29495-505. doi: 10.1074/jbc.M112.366674. Epub 2012 Jul 11. PubMed 22787152.
Backbone
  Vector backbone: pcDNA3
  Backbone size w/o insert (bp): 4400
  Vector type: Mammalian Expression
Growth in bacteria
  Bacterial resistance: Ampicillin, 100 μg/mL
  Growth temperature: 37°C
  Growth strain: DH5alpha
  Copy number: High Copy
Gene/Insert
  Gene/Insert name: angiotensin II type 1 receptor (alt name: clone p3HAT1Luc1)
  Species: H. sapiens (human)
  Entrez Gene: AGTR1 (a.k.a. AG2S, AGTR1B, AT1, AT1AR, AT1B, AT1BR, AT1R, AT2R1, ATR1, HAT1R)
  Promoter: CMV
  Tag / fusion protein: 3xHA (N terminal on insert); Rluc8 (C terminal on insert)
  Cloning method: Restriction Enzyme; 5′ cloning site Eco RI (unknown if destroyed); 3′ cloning site Hind III (unknown if destroyed)
Terms and licenses: Academic/Nonprofit Terms; Industry Terms: Not Available to Industry
Depositor comments: The MCS of the pcDNA3 vector was modified, so the structure of insert is: EcoRI - AsiSI - Start 3xHA-AT1R - SbfI - RLuc8 - Stop AscI - XbaI - PacI - HindIII
How to cite: p3HAT1Luc1 was a gift from Vsevolod Gurevich (Addgene plasmid # 236275 ; http://n2t.net/addgene:236275 ; RRID:Addgene_236275)
